>Addgene plasmid #174366 | pJEC578 | addgene full sequence | sequence record 345705 | Addgene NGS Result
TGGGCCTTTCGTTTTATCTGTTGTTTGTCGGTGAACGCTCTCTACTAGAGTCACACTGGCTCACCTTCGG
GTGGGCCTTTCTGCGTTTATACCTAGGGATATATTCCGCTTCCTCGCTCACTGACTCGCTACGCTCGGTC
GTTCGACTGCGGCGAGCGGAAATGGCTTACGAACGGGGCGGAGATTTCCTGGAAGATGCCAGGAAGATAC
TTAACAGGGAAGTGAGAGGGCCGCGGCAAAGCCGTTTTTCCATAGGCTCCGCCCCCCTGACAAGCATCAC
GAAATCTGACGCTCAAATCAGTGGTGGCGAAACCCGACAGGACTATAAAGATACCAGGCGTTTCCCCCTG
GCGGCTCCCTCGTGCGCTCTCCTGTTCCTGCCTTTCGGTTTACCGGTGTCATTCCGCTGTTATGGCCGCG
TTTGTCTCATTCCACGCCTGACACTCAGTTCCGGGTAGGCAGTTCGCTCCAAGCTGGACTGTATGCACGA
ACCCCCCGTTCAGTCCGACCGCTGCGCCTTATCCGGTAACTATCGTCTTGAGTCCAACCCGGAAAGACAT
GCAAAAGCACCACTGGCAGCAGCCACTGGTAATTGATTTAGAGGAGTTAGTCTTGAAGTCATGCGCCGGT
TAAGGCTAAACTGAAAGGACAAGTTTTGGTGACTGCGCTCCTCCAAGCCAGTTACCTCGGTTCAAAGAGT
TGGTAGCTCAGAGAACCTTCGAAAAACCGCCCTGCAAGGCGGTTTTTTCGTTTTCAGAGCAAGAGATTAC
GCGCAGACCAAAACGATCTCAAGAAGATCATCTTATTAATCAGATAAAATATTTCTAGATTTCAGTGCAA
TTTATCTCTTCAAATGTAGCACCTGAAGTCAGCCCCATACGATATAAGTTGTTACTAGTGCTTGGATTCT
CACCAATAAAAAACGCCCGGCGGCAACCGAGCGTTCTGAACAAATCCAGATGGAGTTCTGAGGTCATTAC
TGGATCTATCAACAGGAGTCCAAGCGAGCTCGATATCAAATTACGCCCCGCCCTGCCACTCATCGCAGTA
CTGTTGTAATTCATTAAGCATTCTGCCGACATGGAAGCCATCACAAACGGCATGATGAACCTGAATCGCC
AGCGGCATCAGCACCTTGTCGCCTTGCGTATAATATTTGCCCATGGTGAAAACGGGGGCGAAGAAGTTGT
CCATATTGGCCACGTTTAAATCAAAACTGGTGAAACTCACCCAGGGATTGGCTGAGACGAAAAACATATT
CTCAATAAACCCTTTAGGGAAATAGGCCAGGTTTTCACCGTAACACGCCACATCTTGCGAATATATGTGT
AGAAACTGCCGGAAATCGTCGTGGTATTCACTCCAGAGCGATGAAAACGTTTCAGTTTGCTCATGGAAAA
CGGTGTAACAAGGGTGAACACTATCCCATATCACCAGCTCACCGTCTTTCATTGCCATACGAAATTCCGG
ATGAGCATTCATCAGGCGGGCAAGAATGTGAATAAAGGCCGGATAAAACTTGTGCTTATTTTTCTTTACG
GTCTTTAAAAAGGCCGTAATATCCAGCTGAACGGTCTGGTTATAGGTACATTGAGCAACTGACTGAAATG
CCTCAAAATGTTCTTTACGATGCCATTGGGATATATCAACGGTGGTATATCCAGTGATTTTTTTCTCCAT
TTTAGCTTCCTTAGCTCCTGAAAATCTCGATAACTCAAAAAATACGCCCGGTAGTGATCTTATTTCATTA
TGGTGAAAGTTGGAACCTCTTACGTGCCGATCAACGTCTCATTTTCGCCAGATATCGACGTCTTTACGGC
TAGCTCAGTCCTAGGTATTATGCTAGCGAATTCAAAAGATCTAAAGAGGAGAAAGGATCTATGTCTATCG
CGGCCACCCTGGAAAACGACTTAGCACGCCTTGAGAATGAAAATGCTCGTCTGGAGAAAGATATCGCGAA
TCTCGAGCGTGACCTGGCAAAATTAGAGCGTGAGGAAGCTTATTTCGGTGGCGGTGGCTCTGGTGGAGAT
AAGAAATACTCAATAGGCTTAGCTATCGGCACAAATAGCGTCGGATGGGCGGTGATCACTGATGAATATA
AGGTTCCGTCTAAAAAGTTCAAGGTTCTGGGAAATACAGACCGCCACAGTATCAAAAAAAATCTTATAGG
GGCTCTTTTATTTGACAGTGGAGAGACAGCGGAAGCGACTCGTCTCAAACGGACAGCTCGTAGAAGGTAT
ACACGTCGGAAGAATCGTATTTGTTATCTACAGGAGATTTTTTCAAATGAGATGGCGAAAGTAGATGATA
GTTTCTTTCATCGACTTGAAGAGTCTTTTTTGGTGGAAGAAGACAAGAAGCATGAACGTCATCCTATTTT
TGGAAATATAGTAGATGAAGTTGCTTATCATGAGAAATATCCAACTATCTATCATCTGCGAAAAAAATTG
GTAGATTCTACTGATAAAGCGGATTTGCGCTTAATCTATTTGGCCTTAGCGCATATGATTAAGTTTCGTG
GTCATTTTTTGATTGAGGGAGATTTAAATCCTGATAATAGTGATGTGGACAAACTATTTATCCAGTTGGT
ACAAACCTACAATCAATTATTTGAAGAAAACCCTATTAACGCAAGTGGAGTAGATGCTAAAGCGATTCTT
TCTGCACGATTGAGTAAATCAAGACGATTAGAAAATCTCATTGCTCAGCTCCCCGGTGAGAAGAAAAATG
GCTTATTTGGGAATCTCATTGCTTTGTCATTGGGTTTGACCCCTAATTTTAAATCAAATTTTGATTTGGC
AGAAGATGCTAAATTACAGCTTTCAAAAGATACTTACGATGATGATTTAGATAATTTATTGGCGCAAATT
GGAGATCAATATGCTGATTTGTTTTTGGCAGCTAAGAATTTATCAGATGCTATTTTACTTTCAGATATCC
TAAGAGTAAATACTGAAATAACTAAGGCTCCCCTATCAGCTTCAATGATTAAACGCTACGATGAACATCA
TCAAGACTTGACTCTTTTAAAAGCTTTAGTTCGACAACAACTTCCAGAAAAGTATAAAGAAATCTTTTTT
GATCAATCAAAAAACGGATATGCAGGTTATATTGATGGGGGAGCTAGCCAAGAAGAATTTTATAAATTTA
TCAAACCAATTTTAGAAAAAATGGATGGTACTGAGGAATTATTGGTGAAACTAAATCGTGAAGATTTGCT
GCGCAAGCAACGGACCTTTGACAACGGCTCTATTCCCCATCAAATTCACTTGGGTGAGCTGCATGCTATT
TTGAGAAGACAAGAAGACTTTTATCCATTTTTAAAAGACAATCGTGAGAAGATTGAAAAAATCTTGACTT
TTCGAATTCCTTATTATGTTGGTCCATTGGCGCGTGGCAATAGTCGTTTTGCATGGATGACTCGGAAGTC
TGAAGAAACAATTACCCCATGGAATTTTGAAGAAGTTGTCGATAAAGGTGCTTCAGCTCAATCATTTATT
GAACGCATGACAAACTTTGATAAAAATCTTCCAAATGAAAAAGTACTACCAAAACATAGTTTGCTTTATG
AGTATTTTACGGTTTATAACGAATTGACAAAGGTCAAATATGTTACTGAAGGAATGCGAAAACCAGCATT
TCTTTCAGGTGAACAGAAGAAAGCCATTGTTGATTTACTCTTCAAAACAAATCGAAAAGTAACCGTTAAG
CAATTAAAAGAAGATTATTTCAAAAAAATAGAATGTTTTGATAGTGTTGAAATTTCAGGAGTTGAAGATA
GATTTAATGCTTCATTAGGTACCTACCATGATTTGCTAAAAATTATTAAAGATAAAGATTTTTTGGATAA
TGAAGAAAATGAAGATATCTTAGAGGATATTGTTTTAACATTGACCTTATTTGAAGATAGGGAGATGATT
GAGGAAAGACTTAAAACATATGCTCACCTCTTTGATGATAAGGTGATGAAACAGCTTAAACGTCGCCGTT
ATACTGGTTGGGGACGTTTGTCTCGAAAATTGATTAATGGTATTAGGGATAAGCAATCTGGCAAAACAAT
ATTAGATTTTTTGAAATCAGATGGTTTTGCCAATCGCAATTTTATGCAGCTGATCCATGATGATAGTTTG
ACATTTAAAGAAGACATTCAAAAAGCACAAGTGTCTGGACAAGGCGATAGTTTACATGAACATATTGCAA
ATTTAGCTGGTAGCCCTGCTATTAAAAAAGGTATTTTACAGACTGTAAAAGTTGTTGATGAATTGGTCAA
AGTAATGGGGCGGCATAAGCCAGAAAATATCGTTATTGAAATGGCACGTGAAAATCAGACAACTCAAAAG
GGCCAGAAAAATTCGCGAGAGCGTATGAAACGAATCGAAGAAGGTATCAAAGAATTAGGAAGTCAGATTC
TTAAAGAGCATCCTGTTGAAAATACTCAATTGCAAAATGAAAAGCTCTATCTCTATTATCTCCAAAATGG
AAGAGACATGTATGTGGACCAAGAATTAGATATTAATCGTTTAAGTGATTATGATGTCGATGCCATTGTT
CCACAAAGTTTCCTTAAAGACGATTCAATAGACAATAAGGTCTTAACGCGTTCTGATAAAAATCGTGGTA
AATCGGATAACGTTCCAAGTGAAGAAGTAGTCAAAAAGATGAAAAACTATTGGAGACAACTTCTAAACGC
CAAGTTAATCACTCAACGTAAGTTTGATAATTTAACGAAAGCTGAACGTGGAGGTTTGAGTGAACTTGAT
AAAGCTGGTTTTATCAAACGCCAATTGGTTGAAACTCGCCAAATCACTAAGCATGTGGCACAAATTTTGG
ATAGTCGCATGAATACTAAATACGATGAAAATGATAAACTTATTCGAGAGGTTAAAGTGATTACCTTAAA
ATCTAAATTAGTTTCTGACTTCCGAAAAGATTTCCAATTCTATAAAGTACGTGAGATTAACAATTACCAT
CATGCCCATGATGCGTATCTAAATGCCGTCGTTGGAACTGCTTTGATTAAGAAATATCCAAAACTTGAAT
CGGAGTTTGTCTATGGTGATTATAAAGTTTATGATGTTCGTAAAATGATTGCTAAGTCTGAGCAAGAAAT
AGGCAAAGCAACCGCAAAATATTTCTTTTACTCTAATATCATGAACTTCTTCAAAACAGAAATTACACTT
GCAAATGGAGAGATTCGCAAACGCCCTCTAATCGAAACTAATGGGGAAACTGGAGAAATTGTCTGGGATA
AAGGGCGAGATTTTGCCACAGTGCGCAAAGTATTGTCCATGCCCCAAGTCAATATTGTCAAGAAAACAGA
AGTACAGACAGGCGGATTCTCCAAGGAGTCAATTTTACCAAAAAGAAATTCGGACAAGCTTATTGCTCGT
AAAAAAGACTGGGATCCAAAAAAATATGGTGGTTTTGATAGTCCAACGGTAGCTTATTCAGTCCTAGTGG
TTGCTAAGGTGGAAAAAGGGAAATCGAAGAAGTTAAAATCCGTTAAAGAGTTACTAGGGATCACAATTAT
GGAAAGAAGTTCCTTTGAAAAAAATCCGATTGACTTTTTAGAAGCTAAAGGATATAAGGAAGTTAAAAAA
GACTTAATCATTAAACTACCTAAATATAGTCTTTTTGAGTTAGAAAACGGTCGTAAACGGATGCTGGCTA
GTGCCGGAGAATTACAAAAAGGAAATGAGCTGGCTCTGCCAAGCAAATATGTGAATTTTTTATATTTAGC
TAGTCATTATGAAAAGTTGAAGGGTAGTCCAGAAGATAACGAACAAAAACAATTGTTTGTGGAGCAGCAT
AAGCATTATTTAGATGAGATTATTGAGCAAATCAGTGAATTTTCTAAGCGTGTTATTTTAGCAGATGCCA
ATTTAGATAAAGTTCTTAGTGCATATAACAAACATAGAGACAAACCAATACGTGAACAAGCAGAAAATAT
TATTCATTTATTTACGTTGACGAATCTTGGAGCTCCCGCTGCTTTTAAATATTTTGATACAACAATTGAT
CGTAAACGATATACGTCTACAAAAGAAGTTTTAGATGCCACTCTTATCCATCAATCCATCACTGGTCTTT
ATGAAACACGCATTGATTTGAGTCAGCTAGGAGGTGACTAACTCGAGTAAGGATCTCCAGGCATCAAATA
AAACGAAAGGCTCAGTCGAAAGAC
Features (pLannotate 1.2.2; 9 found; start..end, strand, type, name):
     58..85      +  terminator     T7Te terminator: phage T7 early transcription terminator
    104..159     -  rep_origin     RSF ori (fragment): Plasmids containing the RSF 1030 origin of replication can be propagated in E. coli cells that contain additional plasmids with compatible origins.
    247..792     -  rep_origin     p15A ori: Plasmids containing the medium-copy-number p15A origin of replication can be propagated in E. coli cells that contain a second plasmid with the ColE1 origin.
    906..1000    -  terminator     lambda t0 terminator: transcription terminator from phage lambda
   1024..1680    -  CDS            cat: CAT_ECOLX - Experimental evidence at protein level: Swiss-Prot protein existence level 1. This enzyme is an effector of chloramphenicol resistance in bacteria. From Escherichia coli. This protein is used as a marker in many commonly used cloning vectors, such as pACYC184.
   1681..1783    -  promoter       cat promoter: promoter of the E. coli cat gene encoding chloramphenicol acetyltransferase
   1819..1847    +  promoter       J23119 promoter (fragment): bacterial promoter (Registry of Standard Biological Parts BBa J23119)
   2028..6129    +  CDS            dCas9 (fragment): catalytically dead mutant of the Cas9 endonuclease from the Streptococcus pyogenes Type II CRISPR/Cas system RNA-guided DNA-binding protein that lacks endonuclease activity due to the D10A mutation in the RuvC catalytic domain and the H840A mutation in the HNH catalytic domain
   6155..42      +  terminator     rrnB T1 terminator (across the origin): transcription terminator T1 from the E. coli rrnB gene
