[The description below was written by a language model from this plasmid's Addgene catalogue record and pLannotate feature annotations shown in this document.]
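Description:
pJEC578 is a 6,184 bp bacterial expression plasmid built on a p15A backbone and designed to supply the DNA-binding component of a modular CRISPR activation (CRISPRa) system in E. coli. It replicates from the medium-copy p15A origin, which is compatible with ColE1-type plasmids and so allows it to be co-maintained with other system components. It is selected with chloramphenicol through a cat gene driven by its native promoter and followed by the lambda t0 terminator. A short fragment annotated as RSF ori next to the p15A origin is probably just a homology hit rather than a second functional origin.

The payload is an approximately 4.2 kb open reading frame encoding catalytically dead Streptococcus pyogenes Cas9 (D10A and H840A), which binds guide-RNA-specified DNA targets without cutting them, with a SYNZIP18 domain fused to its N terminus. SYNZIPs are synthetic coiled-coil peptides that form specific heterodimers, so this fusion lets dCas9 non-covalently recruit a separately expressed protein, such as a transcriptional activation domain, carrying the cognate partner. The partner and the guide RNA are not encoded on this plasmid. The automated annotation does not label SYNZIP18 itself, but an unannotated stretch lies between the promoter and the start of the dCas9 match, consistent with an N-terminal fusion.

Expression is constitutive. The catalogue lists the promoter as J23150, a member of the Anderson synthetic promoter family, whereas the annotation tool scores the same region as a partial match to the related J23119. Transcription ends at the rrnB T1 and T7Te terminators downstream of the coding sequence. The plasmid is used for programmable gene activation in bacteria with interchangeable activator modules.
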