Addgene plasmid #174366: pJEC578
Purpose: dCas9 for modular CRISPRa. SYNZIP-dCas9. Expresses dCas9 with a SYNZIP18 domain fused to the N terminus.
Depositing lab: James Chappell. Depositing organization: Rice University. Publication: Rational engineering of a modular bacterial CRISPR-Cas activation platform with expanded target range. Villegas Kcam MC, Tsong AJ, Chappell J. Nucleic Acids Res. 2021 May 7;49(8):4793-4802. doi: 10.1093/nar/gkab211. PubMed 33823546.
Backbone
  Vector backbone: p15A
  Backbone size w/o insert (bp): 2000
  Total vector size (bp): 6184
  Vector type: Bacterial Expression
Growth in bacteria
  Bacterial resistance: Chloramphenicol, 25 μg/mL
  Growth temperature: 37°C
  Growth strain: DH5alpha
  Copy number: Unknown
Gene/Insert
  Gene/Insert name: dCas9 fused to SYNZIP18
  Insert size (bp): 4222
  Promoter: J23150
  Cloning method: Gibson Cloning
  Sequencing primers: 5′ gggatatatcaacggtggtatatccag
Terms and licenses: Academic/Nonprofit Terms; Industry Terms: Not Available to Industry
How to cite: pJEC578 was a gift from James Chappell (Addgene plasmid # 174366 ; http://n2t.net/addgene:174366 ; RRID:Addgene_174366)
